Addgene plasmid #228903: wt MPC1-FLAG
Purpose: Expression of wild-type mouse MPC1 protein with a C terminal FLAG tag
Depositing lab: Ghazaleh Ashrafi. Depositing organization: Washington University in Saint Louis. Publication: Mitochondrial pyruvate transport regulates presynaptic metabolism and neurotransmission. Tiwari A, Myeong J, Hashemiaghdam A, Stunault MI, Zhang H, Niu X, Laramie MA, Sponagel J, Shriver LP, Patti GJ, Klyachko VA, Ashrafi G. Sci Adv. 2024 Nov 15;10(46):eadp7423. doi: 10.1126/sciadv.adp7423. Epub 2024 Nov 15. PubMed 39546604.
Backbone
  Vector backbone: pcDNA3.0
  Backbone size w/o insert (bp): 5394
  Total vector size (bp): 5754
  Vector type: Mammalian Expression
  Selectable markers: Neomycin (select with G418)
Growth in bacteria
  Bacterial resistance: Ampicillin, 100 μg/mL
  Growth temperature: 37°C
  Growth strain: DH5alpha
  Copy number: Unknown
Gene/Insert
  Gene/Insert name: MPC1 (alt name: mitochondrial pyruvate carrier 1)
  Species: M. musculus (mouse)
  Insert size (bp): 336
  Entrez Gene: Mpc1 (a.k.a. 0610006G08Rik, 3830411I18Rik, Brp44l)
  Promoter: CMV
  Tag / fusion protein: FLAG (C terminal on insert)
  Cloning method: Restriction Enzyme; 5′ cloning site BamHI (not destroyed); 3′ cloning site EcoRI (not destroyed)
  Sequencing primers: 5′ GCTCGGATCCGCCATGGC
Terms and licenses: Academic/Nonprofit Terms; Industry Terms: Not Available to Industry
Depositor comments: Please visit https://pubmed.ncbi.nlm.nih.gov/38562794/ for bioRxiv preprint.
How to cite: wt MPC1-FLAG was a gift from Ghazaleh Ashrafi (Addgene plasmid # 228903 ; http://n2t.net/addgene:228903 ; RRID:Addgene_228903)
