[The description below was written by a language model from this plasmid's Addgene catalogue record and pLannotate feature annotations shown in this document.]
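Description:
wt MPC1-FLAG is a mammalian expression plasmid built on the pcDNA3.0 backbone, about 5.75 kb in total, that drives expression of wild-type mouse mitochondrial pyruvate carrier 1 (Mpc1, also known as Brp44l) carrying a C-terminal FLAG epitope. It is propagated in E. coli through a high-copy ColE1/pUC-type origin and selected with ampicillin via the bla gene and its native promoter. An f1 origin is also present, which permits single-stranded DNA production. For mammalian cells, an SV40 early promoter drives the Tn5 aminoglycoside phosphotransferase (NeoR/KanR) followed by an SV40 polyadenylation signal, allowing G418 selection of stable transfectants.

The expression cassette consists of the human cytomegalovirus immediate-early enhancer and promoter, the roughly 330 bp Mpc1 coding sequence cloned between BamHI and EcoRI sites (both retained), the FLAG tag a short distance downstream, and a bovine growth hormone polyadenylation signal. T7 and SP6 promoters flank the insert in opposing orientations, as is standard for this backbone, and can serve for in vitro transcription or as sequencing primer sites. The automated annotation also reports several short fragments (HIV-1 LTR, ble, lacI, bom, lac promoter/operator remnants) that appear to be backbone-derived or incidental matches rather than functional parts of the design.

MPC1 is a subunit of the carrier that imports pyruvate into mitochondria, and the FLAG tag enables antibody-based detection or immunoprecipitation of the expressed protein. The associated publication concerns mitochondrial pyruvate transport in presynaptic metabolism and neurotransmission. The "wt" designation suggests use as a wild-type reference, though the record does not describe any mutant counterparts.
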