Features (pLannotate 1.2.2; 22 found; start..end, strand, type, name):
     28..80      -  misc_feature   bom (fragment): basis of mobility region from pBR322
    235..614     +  enhancer       CMV enhancer: human cytomegalovirus immediate early enhancer
    615..818     +  promoter       CMV promoter: human cytomegalovirus (CMV) immediate early promoter
    814..847     +  LTR            5' LTR (truncated) (fragment): truncated 5' long terminal repeat (LTR) from HIV-1
    863..881     +  promoter       T7 promoter: promoter for bacteriophage T7 RNA polymerase
    916..1242    +  CDS            Mpc1: MPC1_MOUSE - Also known as Brp44l. Experimental evidence at protein level: Swiss-Prot protein existence level 1. Mediates the uptake of pyruvate into mitochondria. From Mus musculus (Mouse).
   1252..1275    +  CDS            FLAG: FLAG® epitope tag, followed by an enterokinase cleavage site
   1306..1324    -  promoter       SP6 promoter: promoter for bacteriophage SP6 RNA polymerase
   1350..1574    +  polyA_signal   bGH poly(A) signal: bovine growth hormone polyadenylation signal
   1578..1599    +  promoter       SV40 promoter (fragment): SV40 enhancer and early promoter
   1620..2048    +  rep_origin     f1 ori (sequence partly withheld): f1 bacteriophage origin of replication; arrow indicates direction of (+) strand synthesis
   2062..2391    +  promoter       SV40 promoter: SV40 enhancer and early promoter
   2458..3252    +  CDS            NeoR/KanR: aminoglycoside phosphotransferase from Tn5; aph(3')-II (or nptII); confers resistance to neomycin, kanamycin, and G418 (Geneticin®)
   3273..3431    +  CDS            ble (fragment): BLE_KLEPN - Experimental evidence at protein level: Swiss-Prot protein existence level 1. Binding protein with a strong affinity to the bleomycin family of antibiotics. Binds to CL990; an antimitotic-antibiotic compound. From Klebsiella pneumoniae.
   3426..3547    +  polyA_signal   SV40 poly(A) signal: SV40 polyadenylation signal
   3620..3636    -  protein_bind   lac operator: The lac repressor binds to the lac operator to inhibit transcription in E. coli. This inhibition can be relieved by adding lactose or isopropyl-β-D-thiogalactopyranoside (IPTG). lac repressor encoded by lacI
   3644..3674    -  promoter       lac promoter: promoter for the E. coli lac operon
   3689..3710    -  protein_bind   CAP binding site: CAP binding activates transcription in the presence of cAMP. E. coli catabolite activator protein
   3723..3815    -  CDS            lacI (fragment): lac repressor; lacI; The lac repressor binds to the lac operator to inhibit transcription in E. coli. This inhibition can be relieved by adding lactose or isopropyl-β-D-thiogalactopyranoside (IPTG).
   3998..4586    -  rep_origin     ori: high-copy-number ColE1/pMB1/pBR322/pUC origin of replication
   4757..5617    -  CDS            AmpR: β-lactamase; bla; confers resistance to ampicillin, carbenicillin, and related antibiotics
   5618..5722    -  promoter       AmpR promoter: bla
>Addgene plasmid #228903 | wt MPC1-FLAG | addgene full sequence | sequence record 460269 | Addgene NGS Result
GACGGATCGGGAGATCTCCCGATCCCCTATGGTGCACTCTCAGTACAATCTGCTCTGATGCCGCATAGTT
AAGCCAGTATCTGCTCCCTGCTTGTGTGTTGGAGGTCGCTGAGTAGTGCGCGAGCAAAATTTAAGCTACA
ACAAGGCAAGGCTTGACCGACAATTGCATGAAGAATCTGCTTAGGGTTAGGCGTTTTGCGCTGCTTCGCG
ATGTACGGGCCAGATATACGCGTTGACATTGATTATTGACTAGTTATTAATAGTAATCAATTACGGGGTC
ATTAGTTCATAGCCCATATATGGAGTTCCGCGTTACATAACTTACGGTAAATGGCCCGCCTGGCTGACCG
CCCAACGACCCCCGCCCATTGACGTCAATAATGACGTATGTTCCCATAGTAACGCCAATAGGGACTTTCC
ATTGACGTCAATGGGTGGAGTATTTACGGTAAACTGCCCACTTGGCAGTACATCAAGTGTATCATATGCC
AAGTACGCCCCCTATTGACGTCAATGACGGTAAATGGCCCGCCTGGCATTATGCCCAGTACATGACCTTA
TGGGACTTTCCTACTTGGCAGTACATCTACGTATTAGTCATCGCTATTACCATGGTGATGCGGTTTTGGC
AGTACATCAATGGGCGTGGATAGCGGTTTGACTCACGGGGATTTCCAAGTCTCCACCCCATTGACGTCAA
TGGGAGTTTGTTTTGGCACCAAAATCAACGGGACTTTCCAAAATGTCGTAACAACTCCGCCCCATTGACG
CAAATGGGCGGTAGGCGTGTACGGTGGGAGGTCTATATAAGCAGAGCTCTCTGGCTAACTAGAGAACCCA
CTGCTTACTGGCTTATCGAAATTAATACGACTCACTATAGGGAGACCCAAGCTTGGTACCGAGCTCGGAT
CCGCCATGGCTGGAGCGCTGGTGCGCAAAGCGGCGGACTATGTCCAGAGCAAGGACTTCCGGGACTATCT
CATGAGTACGCACTTCTGGGGCCCAGTTGCCAACTGGGGTCTCCCCATTGCTGCTATCAATGACATGAAG
AAATCTCCAGAGATTATCAGTGGGCGGATGACTTTCGCCCTCTGTTGCTATTCTCTGACATTCATGAGAT
TTGCCTACAAGGTACAACCTCGAAACTGGCTTTTGTTTGCATGCCATGTAACAAACGAAGTAGCTCAGTT
GATTCAGGGAGGACGACTTATCAACTACGAGATGAGTAAGCGGCCATCTGCAGGCGGCGGCGATTACAAG
GATGACGATGACAAGTAGGTCGAGCATGCATCTAGAGGGCCCTATTCTATAGTGTCACCTAAATGCTAGA
GCTCGCTGATCAGCCTCGACTGTGCCTTCTAGTTGCCAGCCATCTGTTGTTTGCCCCTCCCCCGTGCCTT
CCTTGACCCTGGAAGGTGCCACTCCCACTGTCCTTTCCTAATAAAATGAGGAAATTGCATCGCATTGTCT
GAGTAGGTGTCATTCTATTCTGGGGGGTGGGGTGGGGCAGGACAGCAAGGGGGAGGATTGGGAAGACAAT
AGCAGGCATGCTGGGGATGCGGTGGGCTCTATGGCTTCTGAGGCGGAAAGAACCAGCTGGGGCTCTAGGG
GGTATCCCC
[124 nt withheld, positions 1620-1743]
C
[91 nt withheld, positions 1745-1835]
A
[49 nt withheld, positions 1837-1885]
CCTTTGACGTTGGAGTCCACGTTCTTT
[37 nt withheld, positions 1913-1949]
ACCCTATCTCGGTCTATTCTTTTGATTTATAAGGGATTTTGCCGATTTCGGCCTATTGGTTAAAAAATGA
GCTGATTTAACAAAAATTTAACGCGAATTAATTCTGTGGAATGTGTGTCAGTTAGGGTGTGGAAAGTCCC
CAGGCTCCCCAGCAGGCAGAAGTATGCAAAGCATGCATCTCAATTAGTCAGCAACCAGGTGTGGAAAGTC
CCCAGGCTCCCCAGCAGGCAGAAGTATGCAAAGCATGCATCTCAATTAGTCAGCAACCATAGTCCCGCCC
CTAACTCCGCCCATCCCGCCCCTAACTCCGCCCAGTTCCGCCCATTCTCCGCCCCATGGCTGACTAATTT
TTTTTATTTATGCAGAGGCCGAGGCCGCCTCTGCCTCTGAGCTATTCCAGAAGTAGTGAGGAGGCTTTTT
TGGAGGCCTAGGCTTTTGCAAAAAGCTCCCGGGAGCTTGTATATCCATTTTCGGATCTGATCAAGAGACA
GGATGAGGATCGTTTCGCATGATTGAACAAGATGGATTGCACGCAGGTTCTCCGGCCGCTTGGGTGGAGA
GGCTATTCGGCTATGACTGGGCACAACAGACAATCGGCTGCTCTGATGCCGCCGTGTTCCGGCTGTCAGC
GCAGGGGCGCCCGGTTCTTTTTGTCAAGACCGACCTGTCCGGTGCCCTGAATCAACTGCAGGACGAGGCA
GCGCGGCTATCGTGGCTGGCCACGACGGGCGTTCCTTGCGCAGCTGTGCTCGACGTTGTCACTGAAGCGG
GAAGGGACTGGCTGCTATTGGGCGAAGTGCCGGGGCAGGATCTCCTGTCATCTCACCTTGCTCCTGCCGA
GAAAGTATCCATCATGGCTGATGCAATGCGGCGGCTGCATACGCTTGATCCGGCTACCTGCCCATTCGAC
CACCAAGCGAAACATCGCATCGAGCGAGCACGTACTCGGATGGAAGCCGGTCTTGTCGATCAGGATGATC
TGGACGAAGAGCATCAGGGGCTCGCGCCAGCCGAACTGTTCGCCAGGCTCAAGGCGCGCATGCCCGACGG
CGAGGATCTCGTCGTGACCCATGGCGATGCCTGCTTGCCGAATATCATGGTGGAAAATGGCCGCTTTTCT
GGATTCATCGACTGTGGCCGGCTGGGTGTGGCGGACCGCTATCAGGACATAGCGTTGGCTACCCGTGATA
TTGCTGAAGAGCTTGGCGGCGAATGGGCTGACCGCTTCCTCGTGCTTTACGGTATCGCCGCTCCCGATTC
GCAGCGCATCGCCTTCTATCGCCTTCTTGACGAGTTCTTCTGAGCGGGACTCTGGGGTTCGAAATGACCG
ACCAAGCGACGCCCAACCTGCCATCACGAGATTTCGATTCCACCGCCGCCTTCTATGAAAGGTTGGGCTT
CGGAATCGTTTTCCGGGACGCCGGCTGGATGATCCTCCAGCGCGGGGATCTCATGCTGGAGTTCTTCGCC
CACCCCAACTTGTTTATTGCAGCTTATAATGGTTACAAATAAAGCAATAGCATCACAAATTTCACAAATA
AAGCATTTTTTTCACTGCATTCTAGTTGTGGTTTGTCCAAACTCATCAATGTATCTTATCATGTCTGTAT
ACCGTCGACCTCTAGCTAGAGCTTGGCGTAATCATGGTCATAGCTGTTTCCTGTGTGAAATTGTTATCCG
CTCACAATTCCACACAACATACGAGCCGGAAGCATAAAGTGTAAAGCCTGGGGTGCCTAATGAGTGAGCT
AACTCACATTAATTGCGTTGCGCTCACTGCCCGCTTTCCAGTCGGGAAACCTGTCGTGCCAGCTGCATTA
ATGAATCGGCCAACGCGCGGGGAGAGGCGGTTTGCGTATTGGGCGCTCTTCCGCTTCCTCGCTCACTGAC
TCGCTGCGCTCGGTCGTTCGGCTGCGGCGAGCGGTATCAGCTCACTCAAAGGCGGTAATACGGTTATCCA
CAGAATCAGGGGATAACGCAGGAAAGAACATGTGAGCAAAAGGCCAGCAAAAGGCCAGGAACCGTAAAAA
GGCCGCGTTGCTGGCGTTTTTCCATAGGCTCCGCCCCCCTGACGAGCATCACAAAAATCGACGCTCAAGT
CAGAGGTGGCGAAACCCGACAGGACTATAAAGATACCAGGCGTTTCCCCCTGGAAGCTCCCTCGTGCGCT
CTCCTGTTCCGACCCTGCCGCTTACCGGATACCTGTCCGCCTTTCTCCCTTCGGGAAGCGTGGCGCTTTC
TCATAGCTCACGCTGTAGGTATCTCAGTTCGGTGTAGGTCGTTCGCTCCAAGCTGGGCTGTGTGCACGAA
CCCCCCGTTCAGCCCGACCGCTGCGCCTTATCCGGTAACTATCGTCTTGAGTCCAACCCGGTAAGACACG
ACTTATCGCCACTGGCAGCAGCCACTGGTAACAGGATTAGCAGAGCGAGGTATGTAGGCGGTGCTACAGA
GTTCTTGAAGTGGTGGCCTAACTACGGCTACACTAGAAGAACAGTATTTGGTATCTGCGCTCTGCTGAAG
CCAGTTACCTTCGGAAAAAGAGTTGGTAGCTCTTGATCCGGCAAACAAACCACCGCTGGTAGCGGTGGTT
TTTTTGTTTGCAAGCAGCAGATTACGCGCAGAAAAAAAGGATCTCAAGAAGATCCTTTGATCTTTTCTAC
GGGGTCTGACGCTCAGTGGAACGAAAACTCACGTTAAGGGATTTTGGTCATGAGATTATCAAAAAGGATC
TTCACCTAGATCCTTTTAAATTAAAAATGAAGTTTTAAATCAATCTAAAGTATATATGAGTAAACTTGGT
CTGACAGTTACCAATGCTTAATCAGTGAGGCACCTATCTCAGCGATCTGTCTATTTCGTTCATCCATAGT
TGCCTGACTCCCCGTCGTGTAGATAACTACGATACGGGAGGGCTTACCATCTGGCCCCAGTGCTGCAATG
ATACCGCGAGACCCACGCTCACCGGCTCCAGATTTATCAGCAATAAACCAGCCAGCCGGAAGGGCCGAGC
GCAGAAGTGGTCCTGCAACTTTATCCGCCTCCATCCAGTCTATTAATTGTTGCCGGGAAGCTAGAGTAAG
TAGTTCGCCAGTTAATAGTTTGCGCAACGTTGTTGCCATTGCTACAGGCATCGTGGTGTCACGCTCGTCG
TTTGGTATGGCTTCATTCAGCTCCGGTTCCCAACGATCAAGGCGAGTTACATGATCCCCCATGTTGTGCA
AAAAAGCGGTTAGCTCCTTCGGTCCTCCGATCGTTGTCAGAAGTAAGTTGGCCGCAGTGTTATCACTCAT
GGTTATGGCAGCACTGCATAATTCTCTTACTGTCATGCCATCCGTAAGATGCTTTTCTGTGACTGGTGAG
TACTCAACCAAGTCATTCTGAGAATAGTGTATGCGGCGACCGAGTTGCTCTTGCCCGGCGTCAATACGGG
ATAATACCGCGCCACATAGCAGAACTTTAAAAGTGCTCATCATTGGAAAACGTTCTTCGGGGCGAAAACT
CTCAAGGATCTTACCGCTGTTGAGATCCAGTTCGATGTAACCCACTCGTGCACCCAACTGATCTTCAGCA
TCTTTTACTTTCACCAGCGTTTCTGGGTGAGCAAAAACAGGAAGGCAAAATGCCGCAAAAAAGGGAATAA
GGGCGACACGGAAATGTTGAATACTCATACTCTTCCTTTTTCAATATTATTGAAGCATTTATCAGGGTTA
TTGTCTCATGAGCGGATACATATTTGAATGTATTTAGAAAAATAAACAAATAGGGGTTCCGCGCACATTT
CCCCGAAAAGTGCCACCTGACGTC
